>Addgene plasmid #141607 | TFORF0407 | addgene full sequence | sequence record 409166 | Addgene NGS Result
TTAATGTAGTCTTATGCAATACTCTTGTAGTCTTGCAACATGGTAACGATGAGTTAGCAACATGCCTTAC
AAGGAGAGAAAAAGCACCGTGCATGCCGATTGGTGGAAGTAAGGTGGTACGATCGTGCCTTATTAGGAAG
GCAACAGACGGGTCTGACATGGATTGGACGAACCACTGAATTGCCGCATTGCAGAGATATTGTATTTAAG
TGCCTAGCTCGATACATAAACGGGTCTCTCTGGTTAGACCAGATCTGAGCCTGGGAGCTCTCTGGCTAAC
TAGGGAACCCACTGCTTAAGCCTCAATAAAGCTTGCCTTGAGTGCTTCAAGTAGTGTGTGCCCGTCTGTT
GTGTGACTCTGGTAACTAGAGATCCCTCAGACCCTTTTAGTCAGTGTGGAAAATCTCTAGCAGTGGCGCC
CGAACAGGGACTTGAAAGCGAAAGGGAAACCAGAGGAGCTCTCTCGACGCAGGACTCGGCTTGCTGAAGC
GCGCACGGCAAGAGGCGAGGGGCGGCGACTGGTGAGTACGCCAAAAATTTTGACTAGCGGAGGCTAGAAG
GAGAGAGATGGGTGCGAGAGCGTCAGTATTAAGCGGGGGAGAATTAGATCGCGATGGGAAAAAATTCGGT
TAAGGCCAGGGGGAAAGAAAAAATATAAATTAAAACATATAGTATGGGCAAGCAGGGAGCTAGAACGATT
CGCAGTTAATCCTGGCCTGTTAGAAACATCAGAAGGCTGTAGACAAATACTGGGACAGCTACAACCATCC
CTTCAGACAGGATCAGAAGAACTTAGATCATTATATAATACAGTAGCAACCCTCTATTGTGTGCATCAAA
GGATAGAGATAAAAGACACCAAGGAAGCTTTAGACAAGATAGAGGAAGAGCAAAACAAAAGTAAGACCAC
CGCACAGCAAGCGGCCGCTGATCTTCAGACCTGGAGGAGGAGATATGAGGGACAATTGGAGAAGTGAATT
ATATAAATATAAAGTAGTAAAAATTGAACCATTAGGAGTAGCACCCACCAAGGCAAAGAGAAGAGTGGTG
CAGAGAGAAAAAAGAGCAGTGGGAATAGGAGCTTTGTTCCTTGGGTTCTTGGGAGCAGCAGGAAGCACTA
TGGGCGCAGCGTCAATGACGCTGACGGTACAGGCCAGACAATTATTGTCTGGTATAGTGCAGCAGCAGAA
CAATTTGCTGAGGGCTATTGAGGCGCAACAGCATCTGTTGCAACTCACAGTCTGGGGCATCAAGCAGCTC
CAGGCAAGAATCCTGGCTGTGGAAAGATACCTAAAGGATCAACAGCTCCTGGGGATTTGGGGTTGCTCTG
GAAAACTCATTTGCACCACTGCTGTGCCTTGGAATGCTAGTTGGAGTAATAAATCTCTGGAACAGATTTG
GAATCACACGACCTGGATGGAGTGGGACAGAGAAATTAACAATTACACAAGCTTAATACACTCCTTAATT
GAAGAATCGCAAAACCAGCAAGAAAAGAATGAACAAGAATTATTGGAATTAGATAAATGGGCAAGTTTGT
GGAATTGGTTTAACATAACAAATTGGCTGTGGTATATAAAATTATTCATAATGATAGTAGGAGGCTTGGT
AGGTTTAAGAATAGTTTTTGCTGTACTTTCTATAGTGAATAGAGTTAGGCAGGGATATTCACCATTATCG
TTTCAGACCCACCTCCCAACCCCGAGGGGACCCATGCATTGCATCTCAATTAGTCAGCAACCAGGTGTGG
AAAGTCCCCAGGCTCCCCAGCAGGCAGAAGTATGCAAAGCATGCGTCTCAATTAGTCAGCAACCATAGTC
CCGCCCCTAACTCCGCCCATCCCGCCCCTAACTCCGCCCAGTTCCGCCCATTCTCCGCCCCATGGCTGAC
TAATTTTTTTTATTTATGCAGAGGCCGAGGCCGCCTCGGCCTCTGAGCTATTCCAGAAGTAGTGAGGAGG
CTTTTTTGGAGGCCTAGGCTTTTGCAAAAAGCTTTCTAGAGGTACCACCGGAGCTTACCATGACCGAGTA
CAAGCCCACGGTGCGCCTCGCCACCCGCGACGACGTCCCCAGGGCCGTACGCACCCTCGCCGCCGCGTTC
GCCGACTACCCCGCCACGCGCCACACCGTCGATCCGGACCGCCACATCGAGCGGGTCACCGAGCTGCAAG
AACTCTTCCTCACGCGCGTCGGGCTCGACATCGGCAAGGTGTGGGTCGCGGACGACGGCGCCGCCGTGGC
GGTCTGGACCACGCCGGAGAGCGTCGAAGCGGGGGCGGTGTTCGCCGAGATCGGCCCGCGCATGGCCGAG
TTGAGCGGTTCCCGGCTGGCCGCGCAGCAACAGATGGAAGGCCTCCTGGCGCCGCACCGGCCCAAGGAGC
CCGCGTGGTTCCTGGCCACCGTCGGCGTCTCGCCCGACCACCAGGGCAAGGGTCTGGGCAGCGCCGTCGT
GCTCCCCGGAGTGGAGGCGGCCGAGCGCGCCGGGGTGCCCGCCTTCCTGGAGACCTCCGCGCCCCGCAAC
CTCCCCTTCTACGAGCGGCTCGGCTTCACCGTCACCGCCGACGTCGAGGTGCCCGAAGGACCGCGCACCT
GGTGCATGACCCGCAAGCCCGGTGCCAGTTAACGAATTCTAGATCTTGAGACAAATGGCAGTATTCATCC
ACAATTTTAAAAGAAAAGGGGGGATTGGGGGGTACAGTGCAGGGGAAAGAATAGTAGACATAATAGCAAC
AGACATACAAACTAAAGAATTACAAAAACAAATTACAAAAATTCAAAATTTTCGGGTTTATTACAGGGAC
AGCAGAGATCCACTTTGGCGCCGGCTCGAGGCCTGCAGGTGCAAAGATGGATAAAGTTTTAAACAGAGAG
GAATCTTTGCAGCTAATGGACCTTCTAGGTCTTGAAAGGAGTGGGAATTGGCTCCGGTGCCCGTCAGTGG
GCAGAGCGCACATCGCCCACAGTCCCCGAGAAGTTGGGGGGAGGGGTCGGCAATTGAACCGGTGCCTAGA
GAAGGTGGCGCGGGGTAAACTGGGAAAGTGATGTCGTGTACTGGCTCCGCCTTTTTCCCGAGGGTGGGGG
AGAACCGTATATAAGTGCAGTAGTCGCCGTGAACGTTCTTTTTCGCAACGGGTTTGCCGCCAGAACACAG
GTAAGTGCCGTGTGTGGTTCCCGCGGGCCTGGCCTCTTTACGGGTTATGGCCCTTGCGTGCCTTGAATTA
CTTCCACCTGGCTGCAGTACGTGATTCTTGATCCCGAGCTTCGGGTTGGAAGTGGGTGGGAGAGTTCGAG
GCCTTGCGCTTAAGGAGCCCCTTCGCCTCGTGCTTGAGTTGAGGCCTGGCCTGGGCGCTGGGGCCGCCGC
GTGCGAATCTGGTGGCACCTTCGCGCCTGTCTCGCTGCTTTCGATAAGTCTCTAGCCATTTAAAATTTTT
GATGACCTGCTGCGACGCTTTTTTTCTGGCAAGATAGTCTTGTAAATGCGGGCCAAGATCTGCACACTGG
TATTTCGGTTTTTGGGGCCGCGGGCGGCGACGGGGCCCGTGCGTCCCAGCGCACATGTTCGGCGAGGCGG
GGCCTGCGAGCGCGGCCACCGAGAATCGGACGGGGGTAGTCTCAAGCTGGCCGGCCTGCTCTGGTGCCTG
GCCTCGCGCCGCCGTGTATCGCCCCGCCCTGGGCGGCAAGGCTGGCCCGGTCGGCACCAGTTGCGTGAGC
GGAAAGATGGCCGCTTCCCGGCCCTGCTGCAGGGAGCTCAAAATGGAGGACGCGGCGCTCGGGAGAGCGG
GCGGGTGAGTCACCCACACAAAGGAAAAGGGCCTTTCCGTCCTCAGCCGTCGCTTCATGTGACTCCACGG
AGTACCGGGCGCCGTCCAGGCACCTCGATTAGTTCTCGAGCTTTTGGAGTACGTCGTCTTTAGGTTGGGG
GGAGGGGTTTTATGCGATGGAGTTTCCCCACACTGAGTGGGTGGAGACTGAAGTTAGGCCAGCTTGGCAC
TTGATGTAATTCTCCTTGGAATTTGCCCTTTTTGAGTTTGGATCTTGGTTCATTCTCAAGCCTCAGACAG
TGGTTCAAAGTTTTTTTCTTCCATTTCAGGTGTCGTGAGGCTAGCACCGCCACCATGTCAGGAGATGAAA
GAAGTGACGAAATTGTTCTCACAGTTTCAAATTCAAATGTGGAAGAACAAGAGGATCAACCTACAGCTGG
TCAAGCAGATGCTGAAAAGGCCAAATCTACAAAAAATCAAAGAAAGACAAAGGGAGCAAAAGGAACCTTC
CACTGTGATGTCTGCATGTTCACCTCTTCTAGAATGTCAAGTTTTAATCGTCATATGAAAACTCACACCA
GTGAGAAGCCTCACCTGTGTCACCTCTGCCTGAAAACCTTCCGTACGGTCACTCTGCTGCGGAACCATGT
TAACACCCACACAGGAACCAGGCCCTACAAGTGTAACGACTGCAACATGGCATTTGTCACCAGTGGAGAA
CTCGTCCGACACAGGCGCTATAAACATACTCATGAGAAACCCTTTAAATGTTCCATGTGCAAGTATGCCA
GTGTGGAGGCAAGTAAATTGAAGCGCCATGTCCGATCCCACACTGGGGAGCGCCCCTTTCAGTGTTGCCA
GTGCAGCTATGCCAGCAGAGATACCTACAAGCTGAAACGCCACATGAGAACGCACTCAGGTGAGAAGCCT
TACGAATGCCACATCTGCCACACCCGCTTCACCCAGAGCGGGACCATGAAAATACATATTCTGCAGAAAC
ACGGCGAAAATGTCCCCAAATACCAGTGTCCCCATTGTGCCACCATCATTGCACGGAAAAGCGACCTACG
TGTGCATATGCGCAACTTGCATGCTTACAGCGCTGCAGAGCTGAAATGCCGCTACTGTTCTGCTGTCTTC
CATGAACGCTATGCCCTCATTCAGCACCAGAAAACTCATAAGAATGAGAAGAGGTTCAAGTGCAAACACT
GCAGTTATGCCTGCAAGCAGGAACGTCATATGACCGCTCACATTCGTACCCACACTGGAGAGAAACCATT
CACCTGCCTTTCTTGCAATAAATGTTTCCGACAGAAGCAACTTCTAAACGCTCACTTCAGGAAATACCAC
GATGCAAATTTCATCCCGACTGTTTACAAATGCTCCAAGTGTGGCAAAGGCTTTTCCCGCTGGATTAACC
TGCACAGACATTCGGAGAAGTGTGGATCAGGGGAAGCAAAGTCGGCTGCTTCAGGAAAGGGAAGAAGAAC
AAGAAAGAGGAAGCAGACCATCCTGAAGGAAGCCACAAAGGGTCAGAAGGAAGCTGCGAAGGGATGGAAG
GAAGCCGCGAACGGAGACGGTGTGATCTCAGCTCACCGCAACCTCTGCCTCCTGGGTTCAAGTGATTCTC
ATGCCTCAGTCTCCGGAGCTGGGATTACAGATGCCCGCCACCACGCCTGGCTAATTGTTCTATTATTTTT
AGTAGAGATGGGGTTTTACCATGTCTCTCACTCCTAGTAATGAACTAGTCCGTAACTTGAAAGTATTTCG
ATTTCTTGGCTTTATATATCTTGTGGAAAGGACGATACTCATACAGTCTACAGTGCACAACGCGTTAAGT
CGACAATCAACCTCTGGATTACAAAATTTGTGAAAGATTGACTGGTATTCTTAACTATGTTGCTCCTTTT
ACGCTATGTGGATACGCTGCTTTAATGCCTTTGTATCATGCTATTGCTTCCCGTATGGCTTTCATTTTCT
CCTCCTTGTATAAATCCTGGTTGCTGTCTCTTTATGAGGAGTTGTGGCCCGTTGTCAGGCAACGTGGCGT
GGTGTGCACTGTGTTTGCTGACGCAACCCCCACTGGTTGGGGCATTGCCACCACCTGTCAGCTCCTTTCC
GGGACTTTCGCTTTCCCCCTCCCTATTGCCACGGCGGAACTCATCGCCGCCTGCCTTGCCCGCTGCTGGA
CAGGGGCTCGGCTGTTGGGCACTGACAATTCCGTGGTGTTGTCGGGGAAATCATCGTCCTTTCCTTGGCT
GCTCGCCTGTGTTGCCACCTGGATTCTGCGCGGGACGTCCTTCTGCTACGTCCCTTCGGCCCTCAATCCA
GCGGACCTTCCTTCCCGCGGCCTGCTGCCGGCTCTGCGGCCTCTTCCGCGTCTTCGCCTTCGCCCTCAGA
CGAGTCGGATCTCCCTTTGGGCCGCCTCCCCGCGTCGACTTTAAGACCAATGACTTACAAGGCAGCTGTA
GATCTTAGCCACTTTTTAAAAGAAAAGGGGGGACTGGAAGGGCTAATTCACTCCCAACGAAGACAAGATC
TGCTTTTTGCTTGTACTGGGTCTCTCTGGTTAGACCAGATCTGAGCCTGGGAGCTCTCTGGCTAACTAGG
GAACCCACTGCTTAAGCCTCAATAAAGCTTGCCTTGAGTGCTTCAAGTAGTGTGTGCCCGTCTGTTGTGT
GACTCTGGTAACTAGAGATCCCTCAGACCCTTTTAGTCAGTGTGGAAAATCTCTAGCAGTACGTATAGTA
GTTCATGTCATCTTATTATTCAGTATTTATAACTTGCAAAGAAATGAATATCAGAGAGTGAGAGGAACTT
GTTTATTGCAGCTTATAATGGTTACAAATAAAGCAATAGCATCACAAATTTCACAAATAAAGCATTTTTT
TCACTGCATTCTAGTTGTGGTTTGTCCAAACTCATCAATGTATCTTATCATGTCTGGCTCTAGCTATCCC
GCCCCTAACTCCGCCCATCCCGCCCCTAACTCCGCCCAGTTCCGCCCATTCTCCGCCCCATGGCTGACTA
ATTTTTTTTATTTATGCAGAGGCCGAGGCCGCCTCGGCCTCTGAGCTATTCCAGAAGTAGTGAGGAGGCT
TTTTTGGAGGCCTAGGGACGTACCCAATTCGCCCTATAGTGAGTCGTATTACGCGCGCTCACTGGCCGTC
GTTTTACAACGTCGTGACTGGGAAAACCCTGGCGTTACCCAACTTAATCGCCTTGCAGCACATCCCCCTT
TCGCCAGCTGGCGTAATAGCGAAGAGGCCCGCACCGATCGCCCTTCCCAACAGTTGCGCAGCCTGAATGG
CGAATGGG
[124 nt withheld, positions 7079-7202]
C
[91 nt withheld, positions 7204-7294]
A
[49 nt withheld, positions 7296-7344]
CCTTTGACGTTGGAGTCCACGTTCTTT
[37 nt withheld, positions 7372-7408]
ACCCTATCTCGGTCTATTCTTTTGATTTATAAGGGATTTTGCCGATTTCGGCCTATTGGTTAAAAAATGA
GCTGATTTAACAAAAATTTAACGCGAATTTTAACAAAATATTAACGCTTACAATTTAGGTGGCACTTTTC
GGGGAAATGTGCGCGGAACCCCTATTTGTTTATTTTTCTAAATACATTCAAATATGTATCCGCTCATGAG
ACAATAACCCTGATAAATGCTTCAATAATATTGAAAAAGGAAGAGTATGAGTATTCAACATTTCCGTGTC
GCCCTTATTCCCTTTTTTGCGGCATTTTGCCTTCCTGTTTTTGCTCACCCAGAAACGCTGGTGAAAGTAA
AAGATGCTGAAGATCAGTTGGGTGCACGAGTGGGTTACATCGAACTGGATCTCAACAGCGGTAAGATCCT
TGAGAGTTTTCGCCCCGAAGAACGTTTTCCAATGATGAGCACTTTTAAAGTTCTGCTATGTGGCGCGGTA
TTATCCCGTATTGACGCCGGGCAAGAGCAACTCGGTCGCCGCATACACTATTCTCAGAATGACTTGGTTG
AGTACTCACCAGTCACAGAAAAGCATCTTACGGATGGCATGACAGTAAGAGAATTATGCAGTGCTGCCAT
AACCATGAGTGATAACACTGCGGCCAACTTACTTCTGACAACGATCGGAGGACCGAAGGAGCTAACCGCT
TTTTTGCACAACATGGGGGATCATGTAACTCGCCTTGATCGTTGGGAACCGGAGCTGAATGAAGCCATAC
CAAACGACGAGCGTGACACCACGATGCCTGTAGCAATGGCAACAACGTTGCGCAAACTATTAACTGGCGA
ACTACTTACTCTAGCTTCCCGGCAACAATTAATAGACTGGATGGAGGCGGATAAAGTTGCAGGACCACTT
CTGCGCTCGGCCCTTCCGGCTGGCTGGTTTATTGCTGATAAATCTGGAGCCGGTGAGCGTGGGTCTCGCG
GTATCATTGCAGCACTGGGGCCAGATGGTAAGCCCTCCCGTATCGTAGTTATCTACACGACGGGGAGTCA
GGCAACTATGGATGAACGAAATAGACAGATCGCTGAGATAGGTGCCTCACTGATTAAGCATTGGTAACTG
TCAGACCAAGTTTACTCATATATACTTTAGATTGATTTAAAACTTCATTTTTAATTTAAAAGGATCTAGG
TGAAGATCCTTTTTGATAATCTCATGACCAAAATCCCTTAACGTGAGTTTTCGTTCCACTGAGCGTCAGA
CCCCGTAGAAAAGATCAAAGGATCTTCTTGAGATCCTTTTTTTCTGCGCGTAATCTGCTGCTTGCAAACA
AAAAAACCACCGCTACCAGCGGTGGTTTGTTTGCCGGATCAAGAGCTACCAACTCTTTTTCCGAAGGTAA
CTGGCTTCAGCAGAGCGCAGATACCAAATACTGTTCTTCTAGTGTAGCCGTAGTTAGGCCACCACTTCAA
GAACTCTGTAGCACCGCCTACATACCTCGCTCTGCTAATCCTGTTACCAGTGGCTGCTGCCAGTGGCGAT
AAGTCGTGTCTTACCGGGTTGGACTCAAGACGATAGTTACCGGATAAGGCGCAGCGGTCGGGCTGAACGG
GGGGTTCGTGCACACAGCCCAGCTTGGAGCGAACGACCTACACCGAACTGAGATACCTACAGCGTGAGCT
ATGAGAAAGCGCCACGCTTCCCGAAGGGAGAAAGGCGGACAGGTATCCGGTAAGCGGCAGGGTCGGAACA
GGAGAGCGCACGAGGGAGCTTCCAGGGGGAAACGCCTGGTATCTTTATAGTCCTGTCGGGTTTCGCCACC
TCTGACTTGAGCGTCGATTTTTGTGATGCTCGTCAGGGGGGCGGAGCCTATGGAAAAACGCCAGCAACGC
GGCCTTTTTACGGTTCCTGGCCTTTTGCTGGCCTTTTGCTCACATGTTCTTTCCTGCGTTATCCCCTGAT
TCTGTGGATAACCGTATTACCGCCTTTGAGTGAGCTGATACCGCTCGCCGCAGCCGAACGACCGAGCGCA
GCGAGTCAGTGAGCGAGGAAGCGGAAGAGCGCCCAATACGCAAACCGCCTCTCCCCGCGCGTTGGCCGAT
TCATTAATGCAGCTGGCACGACAGGTTTCCCGACTGGAAAGCGGGCAGTGAGCGCAACGCAATTAATGTG
AGTTAGCTCACTCATTAGGCACCCCAGGCTTTACACTTTATGCTTCCGGCTCGTATGTTGTGTGGAATTG
TGAGCGGATAACAATTTCACACAGGAAACAGCTATGACCATGATTACGCCAAGCGCGCAATTAACCCTCA
CTAAAGGGAACAAAAGCTGGAGCTGCAAGC
Features (pLannotate 1.2.2; 32 found; start..end, strand, type, name):
      5..231     +  promoter       RSV promoter: Rous sarcoma virus enhancer/promoter
    232..412     +  LTR            5' LTR (truncated): truncated 5' long terminal repeat (LTR) from HIV-1
    459..584     +  misc_feature   HIV-1 Ψ: packaging signal of human immunodeficiency virus type 1
    568..931     +  CDS            HIV-1 gag (fragment): gag protein from human immunodeficiency virus 1; gag
   1077..1310    +  misc_feature   RRE: The Rev response element (RRE) of HIV-1 allows for Rev-dependent mRNA export from the nucleus to the cytoplasm.
   1687..1713    +  CDS            Rev (fragment): human immunodeficiency virus 1 (HIV-1) Rev protein; rev; enhances nuclear export of unspliced and incompletely spliced viral mRNAs
   1720..1743    +  promoter       SV40 promoter (fragment): SV40 early promoter
   1744..1815    +  promoter       SV40 promoter (fragment): SV40 enhancer and early promoter
   1839..1974    +  rep_origin     SV40 ori: SV40 origin of replication
   2020..2616    +  CDS            PuroR (fragment): puromycin N-acetyltransferase; pac from Streptomyces; confers resistance to puromycin
   2665..2782    +  misc_feature   cPPT/CTS: central polypurine tract and central termination sequence of HIV-1
   2847..2913    +  CDS            small t antigen (fragment): SV40 (simian virus 40) small t antigen
   2920..4098    +  promoter       EF-1α promoter: strong constitutive promoter for human elongation factor EF-1α
   4112..5338    +  CDS            CTCFL (fragment): CTCFL_HUMAN - Also known as BORIS. Experimental evidence at protein level: Swiss-Prot protein existence level 1. Testis-specific DNA binding protein responsible for insulator function, nuclear architecture and transcriptional control, which probably acts by recruiting epigenetic chromatin modifiers. Plays a key role in gene imprinting in male germline, by participating in the establishment of differential methylation at the IGF2/H19 imprinted control region (ICR). Directly binds the unmethylated H19 ICR and recruits the PRMT7 methyltransferase, leading to methylate histone H4 'Arg-3' to form H
   5339..5494    +  CDS            C9orf85 (fragment): CI085_HUMAN - Experimental evidence at protein level: Swiss-Prot protein existence level 1. From Homo sapiens (Human).
   5510..5563    +  promoter       U6 promoter (fragment): RNA polymerase III promoter for human U6 snRNA
   5605..6193    +  misc_feature   WPRE: woodchuck hepatitis virus posttranscriptional regulatory element
   6244..6263    +  misc_feature   cPPT/CTS (fragment): central polypurine tract and central termination sequence of HIV-1
   6265..6498    +  LTR            3' LTR (ΔU3): self-inactivating 3' long terminal repeat (LTR) from HIV-1
   6576..6697    +  polyA_signal   SV40 poly(A) signal: SV40 polyadenylation signal
   6737..6872    +  rep_origin     SV40 ori: SV40 origin of replication
   6893..6911    -  promoter       T7 promoter: promoter for bacteriophage T7 RNA polymerase
   6919..7074    +  CDS            lacZα (fragment): LacZα fragment of β-galactosidase; lacZ fragment
   7079..7507    +  rep_origin     f1 ori (sequence partly withheld): f1 bacteriophage origin of replication; arrow indicates direction of (+) strand synthesis
   7560..7664    +  promoter       AmpR promoter: bla
   7665..8525    +  CDS            AmpR: β-lactamase; bla; confers resistance to ampicillin, carbenicillin, and related antibiotics
   8696..9284    +  rep_origin     ori: high-copy-number ColE1/pMB1/pBR322/pUC origin of replication
   9467..9559    +  CDS            lacI (fragment): lac repressor; lacI; The lac repressor binds to the lac operator to inhibit transcription in E. coli. This inhibition can be relieved by adding lactose or isopropyl-β-D-thiogalactopyranoside (IPTG).
   9572..9593    +  protein_bind   CAP binding site: CAP binding activates transcription in the presence of cAMP. E. coli catabolite activator protein
   9608..9638    +  promoter       lac promoter: promoter for the E. coli lac operon
   9646..9662    +  protein_bind   lac operator: The lac repressor binds to the lac operator to inhibit transcription in E. coli. This inhibition can be relieved by adding lactose or isopropyl-β-D-thiogalactopyranoside (IPTG). lac repressor encoded by lacI
   9707..9725    +  promoter       T3 promoter: promoter for bacteriophage T3 RNA polymerase
