[The description below was written by a language model from this plasmid's Addgene catalogue record and pLannotate feature annotations shown in this document.]
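Description:
TFORF0407 is a third-generation-style, self-inactivating HIV-1 lentiviral expression plasmid built on the pLX_TRC317 backbone, designed to overexpress a human CTCFL (BORIS) open reading frame in mammalian cells. In bacteria it is maintained through a high-copy ColE1/pUC-type origin and selected with ampicillin via the bla gene. An f1 origin and remnants of a lac/T7/T3 cloning region are also present in the backbone. The depositor notes that the plasmid can recombine, as is common for LTR-containing vectors.

The viral genome is transcribed from an RSV promoter fused to a truncated 5' LTR, followed by the Ψ packaging signal, a partial gag sequence and the Rev response element, and it ends in a ΔU3 3' LTR with a downstream SV40 polyadenylation signal. Within this unit, an SV40 early promoter/origin drives puromycin N-acetyltransferase for selection of transduced cells. A cPPT/CTS element, which aids nuclear import of the reverse-transcribed genome, then precedes the EF-1α promoter driving CTCFL. The insert corresponds to a specific annotated transcript isoform. The annotation tool matches most of it to CTCFL and labels a short adjoining stretch as an unrelated protein fragment, which may simply reflect an isoform-specific C-terminus, although the record does not resolve this. A WPRE downstream of the ORF enhances transcript stability and expression.

According to the record, the construct also carries a unique 24-bp barcode, which is not annotated in the feature table. The barcode allows this transcription factor to be identified in pooled overexpression screens, and the plasmid belongs to a barcoded transcription factor ORF library used to study directed differentiation.
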