Addgene plasmid #141607: TFORF0407
Purpose: Lentiviral vector for overexpressing the CTCFL transcription factor ORF with a unique 24-bp barcode. Barcodes facilitate identification of transcription factors in pooled screens.
Depositing lab: Feng Zhang. Depositing organization: Broad Institute. Publication: A transcription factor atlas of directed differentiation. Joung J, Ma S, Tay T, Geiger-Schuller KR, Kirchgatterer PC, Verdine VK, Guo B, Arias-Garcia MA, Allen WE, Singh A, Kuksenko O, Abudayyeh OO, Gootenberg JS, Fu Z, Macrae RK, Buenrostro JD, Regev A, Zhang F. Cell. 2023 Jan 5;186(1):209-229.e26. doi: 10.1016/j.cell.2022.11.026. PubMed 36608654.
Backbone
  Vector backbone: pLX_TRC317
  Backbone manufacturer: Broad Institute Genetic Perturbation Platform
  Backbone size w/o insert (bp): 8264
  Vector type: Mammalian Expression, Lentiviral
  Selectable markers: Puromycin
Growth in bacteria
  Bacterial resistance: Ampicillin, 100 μg/mL
  Growth temperature: 37°C
  Growth strain: NEB Stable
  Copy number: High Copy
Gene/Insert
  Gene/Insert name: CTCFL
  Species: H. sapiens (human)
  Insert size (bp): 1484
  Entrez Gene: CTCFL (a.k.a. BORIS, CT27, CTCF-T, HMGB1L1, dJ579F20.2)
  Promoter: EF1a
  Cloning method: Unknown
  Sequencing primers: 5′ GGGTGGAGACTGAAGTTAGGCCAG; 3′ CACATAGCGTAAAAGGAGCAACATAG
Terms and licenses: Academic/Nonprofit Terms; Industry Terms: Not Available to Industry
Depositor comments: NM_001269049,ENST00000433949 . The transcription factor ORF portion of this plasmid was synthesized by Genewiz. Please test multiple small colonies in case of plasmid recombination. To make this collection available in a timely manner, a portion of this collection was not fully sequenced by Addgene. If an Addgene verified full plasmid sequence is not available, please contact us prior to placing an order to request the full sequence.
How to cite: TFORF0407 was a gift from Feng Zhang (Addgene plasmid # 141607 ; http://n2t.net/addgene:141607 ; RRID:Addgene_141607)
