>Addgene plasmid #141607 | TFORF0407 | depositor partial sequence | sequence record 276958 | Insert
ACCGCCACCATGTCAGGAGATGAAAGAAGTGACGAAATTGTTCTCACAGTTTCAAATTCAAATGTGGAAG
AACAAGAGGATCAACCTACAGCTGGTCAAGCAGATGCTGAAAAGGCCAAATCTACAAAAAATCAAAGAAA
GACAAAGGGAGCAAAAGGAACCTTCCACTGTGATGTCTGCATGTTCACCTCTTCTAGAATGTCAAGTTTT
AATCGTCATATGAAAACTCACACCAGTGAGAAGCCTCACCTGTGTCACCTCTGCCTGAAAACCTTCCGTA
CGGTCACTCTGCTGCGGAACCATGTTAACACCCACACAGGAACCAGGCCCTACAAGTGTAACGACTGCAA
CATGGCATTTGTCACCAGTGGAGAACTCGTCCGACACAGGCGCTATAAACATACTCATGAGAAACCCTTT
AAATGTTCCATGTGCAAGTATGCCAGTGTGGAGGCAAGTAAATTGAAGCGCCATGTCCGATCCCACACTG
GGGAGCGCCCCTTTCAGTGTTGCCAGTGCAGCTATGCCAGCAGAGATACCTACAAGCTGAAACGCCACAT
GAGAACGCACTCAGGTGAGAAGCCTTACGAATGCCACATCTGCCACACCCGCTTCACCCAGAGCGGGACC
ATGAAAATACATATTCTGCAGAAACACGGCGAAAATGTCCCCAAATACCAGTGTCCCCATTGTGCCACCA
TCATTGCACGGAAAAGCGACCTACGTGTGCATATGCGCAACTTGCATGCTTACAGCGCTGCAGAGCTGAA
ATGCCGCTACTGTTCTGCTGTCTTCCATGAACGCTATGCCCTCATTCAGCACCAGAAAACTCATAAGAAT
GAGAAGAGGTTCAAGTGCAAACACTGCAGTTATGCCTGCAAGCAGGAACGTCATATGACCGCTCACATTC
GTACCCACACTGGAGAGAAACCATTCACCTGCCTTTCTTGCAATAAATGTTTCCGACAGAAGCAACTTCT
AAACGCTCACTTCAGGAAATACCACGATGCAAATTTCATCCCGACTGTTTACAAATGCTCCAAGTGTGGC
AAAGGCTTTTCCCGCTGGATTAACCTGCACAGACATTCGGAGAAGTGTGGATCAGGGGAAGCAAAGTCGG
CTGCTTCAGGAAAGGGAAGAAGAACAAGAAAGAGGAAGCAGACCATCCTGAAGGAAGCCACAAAGGGTCA
GAAGGAAGCTGCGAAGGGATGGAAGGAAGCCGCGAACGGAGACGGTGTGATCTCAGCTCACCGCAACCTC
TGCCTCCTGGGTTCAAGTGATTCTCATGCCTCAGTCTCCGGAGCTGGGATTACAGATGCCCGCCACCACG
CCTGGCTAATTGTTCTATTATTTTTAGTAGAGATGGGGTTTTACCATGTCTCTCACTCCTAGTAATGAAC
TAGTCCGTAACTTGAAAGTATTTCGATTTCTTGGCTTTATATATCTTGTGGAAAGGACGATACTCATACA
GTCTACAGTGCACA
