>Addgene plasmid #141607 | TFORF0407 | depositor partial sequence | sequence record 276959 | Barcode
TACTCATACAGTCTACAGTGCACA
